>Addgene plasmid #48330 | pET His6 Thioredoxin TEV co-transformation cloning vector (13S-T) | depositor full sequence | sequence record 69812 | Full Sequence
GCTCACTGCCCGCTTTCCAGTCGGGAAACCTGTCGTGCCAGCTGCATTAATGAATCGGCCAACGCGCGGG
GAGAGGCGGTTTGCGTATTGGGCGCCAGGGTGGTTTTTCTTTTCACCAGTGAGACGGGCAACAGCTGATT
GCCCTTCACCGCCTGGCCCTGAGAGAGTTGCAGCAAGCGGTCCACGCTGGTTTGCCCCAGCAGGCGAAAA
TCCTGTTTGATGGTGGTTAACGGCGGGATATAACATGAGCTGTCTTCGGTATCGTCGTATCCCACTACCG
AGATGTCCGCACCAACGCGCAGCCCGGACTCGGTAATGGCGCGCATTGCGCCCAGCGCCATCTGATCGTT
GGCAACCAGCATCGCAGTGGGAACGATGCCCTCATTCAGCATTTGCATGGTTTGTTGAAAACCGGACATG
GCACTCCAGTCGCCTTCCCGTTCCGCTATCGGCTGAATTTGATTGCGAGTGAGATATTTATGCCAGCCAG
CCAGACGCAGACGCGCCGAGACAGAACTTAATGGGCCCGCTAACAGCGCGATTTGCTGGTGACCCAATGC
GACCAGATGCTCCACGCCCAGTCGCGTACCGTCTTCATGGGAGAAAATAATACTGTTGATGGGTGTCTGG
TCAGAGACATCAAGAAATAACGCCGGAACATTAGTGCAGGCAGCTTCCACAGCAATGGCATCCTGGTCAT
CCAGCGGATAGTTAATGATCAGCCCACTGACGCGTTGCGCGAGAAGATTGTGCACCGCCGCTTTACAGGC
TTCGACGCCGCTTCGTTCTACCATCGACACCACCACGCTGGCACCCAGTTGATCGGCGCGAGATTTAATC
GCCGCGACAATTTGCGACGGCGCGTGCAGGGCCAGACTGGAGGTGGCAACGCCAATCAGCAACGACTGTT
TGCCCGCCAGTTGTTGTGCCACGCGGTTGGGAATGTAATTCAGCTCCGCCATCGCCGCTTCCACTTTTTC
CCGCGTTTTCGCAGAAACGTGGCTGGCCTGGTTCACCACGCGGGAAACGGTCTGATAAGAGACACCGGCA
TACTCTGCGACATCGTATAACGTTACTGGTTTCACATTCACCACCCTGAATTGACTCTCTTCCGGGCGCT
ATCATGCCATACCGCGAAAGGTTTTGCGCCATTCGATGGTGTCCGGGATCTCGACGCTCTCCCTTATGCG
ACTCCTGCATTAGGAAATTAATACGACTCACTATAGGGAGAGAATTGTGAGCGGATAACAATTCCCCTGT
AGATTAATTAAGCGGCCGCCCTGCAGGACTCGAGTTCTAGAAATAATTTTGTTTAACTTTAAGAAGGAGA
TATACATATGAAATCTTCTCACCATCACCATCACCATGGTTCTTCTATGAGCGATAAAATTATTCACCTG
ACTGACGACAGTTTTGACACGGATGTACTCAAAGCGGACGGGGCGATCCTCGTCGATTTCTGGGCAGAGT
GGTGCGGTCCGTGCAAAATGATCGCCCCGATTCTGGATGAAATCGCTGACGAATATCAGGGCAAACTGAC
CGTTGCAAAACTGAACATCGATCAAAACCCTGGCACTGCGCCGAAATATGGCATCCGTGGTATCCCGACT
CTGCTGCTGTTCAAAAACGGTGAAGTGGCGGCAACCAAAGTGGGTGCACTGTCTAAAGGTCAGTTGAAAG
AGTTCCTCGACGCTAACCTGGCCGGGATCGAGGAAAACCTGTACTTCCAATCCAATATTGGAAGTGGATA
ACGGATCCGCGATCGCGGCGCGCCACCTGGTGGCCGGCCGGTACCACGCGTGCGCGCTGATCCGGCTGCT
AACAAAGCCCGAAAGGAAGCTGAGTTGGCTGCTGCCACCGCTGAGCAATAACTAGCATAACCCCTTGGGG
CCTCTAAACGGGTCTTGAGGGGTTTTTTGCTGAAACCTCAGGCATTTGAGAAGCACACGGTCACACTGCT
TCCGGTAGTCAATAAACCGGTAAACCAGCAATAGACATAAGCGGCTATTTAACGACCCTGCCCTGAACCG
ACGACCGGGTCATCGTGGCCGGATCTTGCGGCCCCTCGGCTTGAACGAATTGTTAGACATTATTTGCCGA
CTACCTTGGTGATCTCGCCTTTCACGTAATGGACAAATTCTTCCAACTGATCTGCGCGCGAGGCCAAGCG
ATCTTCTTCTTGTCCAAGATAAGCCTGTCTAGCTTCAAGTATGACGGGCTGATACTGGGCCGGCAGGCGC
TCCATTGCCCAGTCGGCAGCGACATCCTTCGGCGCGATTTTGCCGGTTACTGCGCTGTACCAAATGCGGG
ACAACGTAAGCACTACATTTCGCTCATCGCCAGCCCAGTCGGGCGGCGAGTTCCATAGCGTTAAGGTTTC
ATTTAGCGCCTCAAATAGATCCTGTTCAGGAACCGGATCAAAGAGTTCCTCCGCCGCTGGACCTACCAAG
GCAACGCTATGTTCTCTTGCTTTTGTCAGCAAGATAGCCAGATCAATGTCGATCGTGGCTGGCTCGAAGA
TACCTGCAAGAATGTCATTGCGCTGCCATTCTCCAAATTGCAGTTCGCGCTTAGCTGGATAACGCCACGG
AATGATGTCGTCGTGCACAACAATGGTGACTTCTACAGCGCGGAGAATCTCGCTCTCTCCAGGGGAAGCC
GAAGTTTCCAAAAGGTCGTTGATCAAAGCTCGCCGCGTTGTTTCATCAAGCCTTACGGTCACCGTAACCA
GCAAATCAATATCACTGTGCGGCTTCAGGCCGCCATCCACTGCGGAGCCGTACAAATGTACGGCCAGCAA
CGTCGGTTCGAGATGGCGCTCGATGACGCCAACTACCTCTGATAGTTGAGTCGATACTTCGGCGATCACC
GCTTCCCTCATACTCTTCCTTTTTCATTATTATTGAAGCATTTATCAGGGTTATTGTCTCATGAGCGGAT
ACATATTTGAATGTATTTAGAAAAATAAACAAATAGCTAGCTCACTCGGTCGCTACGCTCCGGGCGTGAG
ACTGCGGCGGGCGCTGCGGACACATACAAAGTTACCCACAGATTCCGTGGATAAGCAGGGGACTAACATG
TGAGGCAAAACAGCAGGGCCGCGCCGGTGGCGTTTTTCCATAGGCTCCGCCCTCCTGCCAGAGTTCACAT
AAACAGACGCTTTTCCGGTGCATCTGTGGGAGCCGTGAGGCTCAACCATGAATCTGACAGTACGGGCGAA
ACCCGACAGGACTTAAAGATCCCCACCGTTTCCGGCGGGTCGCTCCCTCTTGCGCTCTCCTGTTCCGACC
CTGCCGTTTACCGGATACCTGTTCCGCCTTTCTCCCTTACGGGAAGTGTGGCGCTTTCTCATAGCTCACA
CACTGGTATCTCGGCTCGGTGTAGGTCGTTCGCTCCAAGCTGGGCTGTAAGCAAGAACTCCCCGTTCAGC
CCGACTGCTGCGCCTTATCCGGTAACTGTTCACTTGAGTCCAACCCGGAAAAGCACGGTAAAACGCCACT
GGCAGCAGCCATTGGTAACTGGGAGTTCGCAGAGGATTTGTTTAGCTAAACACGCGGTTGCTCTTGAAGT
GTGCGCCAAAGTCCGGCTACACTGGAAGGACAGATTTGGTTGCTGTGCTCTGCGAAAGCCAGTTACCACG
GTTAAGCAGTTCCCCAACTGACTTAACCTTCGATCAAACCACCTCCCCAGGTGGTTTTTTCGTTTACAGG
GCAAAAGATTACGCGCAGAAAAAAAGGATCTCAAGAAGATCCTTTGATCTTTTCTACTGAACCGCTCTTG
ATTTCAGTGCAATTTATCTCTTCAAATGTAGCACCTGAAGTCAGCCCCATACGATATAAGTTGTAATTCT
CATGTTAGTCATGCCCCGCGCCCACCGGAAGGAGCTGACTGGGTTGAAGGCTCTCAAGGGCATCGGTCGA
GATCCCGGTGCCTAATGAGTGAGCTAACTTACATTAATTGCGTTGC
Features (pLannotate 1.2.2; 16 found; start..end, strand, type, name):
      3..1085    -  CDS            lacI: lac repressor; lacI; The lac repressor binds to the lac operator to inhibit transcription in E. coli. This inhibition can be relieved by adding lactose or isopropyl-β-D-thiogalactopyranoside (IPTG).
   1086..1163    -  promoter       lacI promoter: lacI
   1171..1206    -  CDS            TcR (fragment): tetracycline efflux protein; tet; confers resistance to tetracycline
   1209..1227    +  promoter       T7 promoter: promoter for bacteriophage T7 RNA polymerase
   1235..1251    +  protein_bind   lac operator: The lac repressor binds to the lac operator to inhibit transcription in E. coli. This inhibition can be relieved by adding lactose or isopropyl-β-D-thiogalactopyranoside (IPTG). lac repressor encoded by lacI
   1308..1330    +  RBS            RBS: efficient ribosome binding site from bacteriophage T7 gene 10 (Olins and Rangwala, 1989)
   1350..1367    +  CDS            6xHis: 6xHis affinity tag
   1377..1703    +  CDS            TrxA: E. coli thioredoxin; trxA
   1713..1729    +  CDS            TEV site (fragment): tobacco etch virus (TEV) protease recognition and cleavage site
   1815..1864    +  CDS            SET1 (fragment): solubility-enhancement tag derived from T7 phage gene 10B
   1872..1919    +  terminator     T7 terminator: transcription terminator for bacteriophage T7 RNA polymerase
   2093..2881    -  CDS            aadA: S3AD_ECOLX - Experimental evidence at protein level: Swiss-Prot protein existence level 1. Mediates bacterial resistance to the antibiotics streptomycin and spectinomycin. From Escherichia coli.
   2882..2973    -  promoter       AmpR promoter: bla
   3021..3759    -  rep_origin     CloDF13 ori: Plasmids containing the CloDF13 (CDF) origin of replication can be propagated in E. coli cells that contain additional plasmids with compatible origins.
   3856..3920    -  CDS            TcR (fragment): tetracycline efflux protein; tet; confers resistance to tetracycline
   3935..3956    -  protein_bind   CAP binding site: CAP binding activates transcription in the presence of cAMP. E. coli catabolite activator protein
