[The description below was written by a language model from this plasmid's Addgene catalogue record and pLannotate feature annotations shown in this document.]
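Description:
pET His6 Thioredoxin TEV co-transformation cloning vector (13S-T) is an empty 3,966 bp bacterial expression backbone of the pET family, modelled on the Duet co-expression system and built to accept inserts by ligation-independent cloning (LIC). It replicates from the CloDF13 (CDF) origin, which is compatible with ColE1 and ColA replicons, is recorded as low copy, and is selected with spectinomycin through an aadA gene driven by the AmpR (bla) promoter. A lacI gene with its own promoter supplies lac repressor.

The expression cassette consists of a T7 promoter followed by a lac operator and the T7 gene 10 ribosome binding site, so transcription depends on T7 RNA polymerase in the host and is IPTG-inducible. Downstream lies the N-terminal fusion module: a 6xHis affinity tag, E. coli thioredoxin (TrxA) as a solubility partner, and a TEV protease site that allows the tag to be removed after purification. The cloning site follows, where the vector is linearised with SspI for LIC, and the unit ends in a T7 terminator. Short annotated fragments of TcR and of a SET1 tag, plus a CAP binding site, appear to be sequence remnants or partial matches rather than functional parts.

According to the depositor, the 13-series places each gene on its own plasmid so that proteins are co-expressed at roughly equal levels: 13S (CDF, spectinomycin), 13K (ColA, kanamycin) and 2-series transfer vectors (ColE1, ampicillin). 13S vectors express best when co-transformed with a 2-series vector, even an empty one. Because CDF-borne genes express at slightly lower levels, this vector is suggested for the His6-tagged subunit when pulling down stoichiometric complexes. Compatibility with the 2-series vectors also leaves polycistronic expression available as a fallback.
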