Addgene plasmid #48330: pET His6 Thioredoxin TEV co-transformation cloning vector (13S-T)
Purpose: (Empty Backbone)
Depositing lab: Scott Gradia. Depositing organization: University of California, Berkeley.
Backbone
  Vector backbone: pET
  Backbone size (bp): 3966
  Vector type: Bacterial Expression
  Tag / fusion protein: His6 (N terminal on backbone); Thioredoxin (N terminal on backbone)
Growth in bacteria
  Bacterial resistance: Spectinomycin, 50 μg/mL
  Growth temperature: 37°C
  Growth strain: XL1 Blue
  Copy number: Low Copy
Gene/Insert
  Gene/Insert name: None
Terms and licenses: Academic/Nonprofit Terms; Industry Terms: Not Available to Industry
Depositor comments: This plasmid is an empty vector to be used with a LIC cloning protocol. It has a TEV cleavable His6-Thioredoxin fusion tag on the N-terminus and a Spec resistance. To clone into this vector, add LIC fusion tags to the 5' end of your PCR primers. Forward - 5'TACTTCCAATCCAATGCA3' Reverse - 5'TTATCCACTTCCAATGTTATTA3' Linearize the plasmid with SspI and gel purify. When digesting the DNA with T4 polymerase for LIC, use dCTP for insert and dGTP for vector. The 13-series vectors were designed to enable rapid cloning for a co-expression system. Vectors are based on Novagen's Duet system. Each gene is expressed on its own vector, which has been optimized so that each gene expresses at approximately equal levels. The 13-series vectors are all compatible with 2-series transfer vectors, so if cotransformation fails, there is a readily available backup in polycistronic expression. 13S CDF origin SpecR13K ColA origin KanR2-series transfer ColE1 origin AmpR13S vectors must be cotransformed with a 2-series vector for optimal expression (that is, the presence of an empty 2A-T vector enhances expression of a gene in 13S). For triple expressions, the proteins all seem to express at approximately equal levels. Genes in the CDF vector consistently express at very slightly lower levels, so if you're trying to pull down stoichiometric complexes, it's probably best to put His6-fusion protein in this vector. More information on this vector can be found through http://qb3.berkeley.edu/qb3/macrolab/
How to cite: pET His6 Thioredoxin TEV co-transformation cloning vector (13S-T) was a gift from Scott Gradia (Addgene plasmid # 48330 ; http://n2t.net/addgene:48330 ; RRID:Addgene_48330)
