>Addgene plasmid #48330 | pET His6 Thioredoxin TEV co-transformation cloning vector (13S-T) | addgene partial sequence | sequence record 71708 | LacI-R 5'-GGCATACTCTGCGACATCGT-3'
CATTCACCACCCTGAATTGACTCTCTTCCGGGCGCTATCATGCCATACCGCGAAAGGTTTTGCGCCATTC
GATGGTGTCCGGGATCTCGACGCTCTCCCTTATGCGACTCCTGCATTAGGAAATTAATACGACTCACTAT
AGGGAGAGAATTGTGAGCGGATAACAATTCCCCTGTAGATTAATTAAGCGGCCGCCCTGCAGGACTCGAG
TTCTAGAAATAATTTTGTTTAACTTTAAGAAGGAGATATACATATGAAATCTTCTCACCATCACCATCAC
CATGGTTCTTCTATGAGCGATAAAATTATTCACCTGACTGACGACAGTTTTGACACGGATGTACTCAAAG
CGGACGGGGCGATCCTCGTCGATTTCTGGGCAGAGTGGTGCGGTCCGTGCAAAATGATCGCCCCGATTCT
GGATGAAATCGCTGACGAATATCAGGGCAAACTGACCGTTGCAAAACTGAACATCGATCAAAACCCTGGC
ACTGCGCCGAAATATGGCATCCGTGGTATCCCGACTCTGCTGCTGTTCAAAAACGGTGAAGTGGCGGCAA
CCAAAGTGGGTGCACTGTCTAAAGGTCAGTTGAAAGAGTTCCTCGACGCTAACCTGGCCGGGATCGAGGA
AAACCTGTACTTCCAATCCAATATTGGAAGTGGATAACGGATCCGCGATCGCGGCGCGCCACCTGGTGGC
CGGCCGGTACCACGCGTGCGCGCTGATCCGGCTGCTAACAAAGCCCGAAAGGAAGCTGAGTTGGCTGCTG
CCACCGCTGAGCAATAACTAGCATAACCCCTTGGGGCCTCTAAACGGGTCTTGAGGGGTTTTTTGCTGAA
ACCTCAGGCATTTGAGAAGCACACGGTCACACTGCTTCCGGTAGTCAATAAACCGGTAAACCAGCAATAG
ACATAAGCGGCTATTTAACGACCCTGCCCTGAACCGACGACCGGGTCATCGTGGCCGGATCTTGCGGCCC
CTCGGCTTGAACGAATTGTTAGACATTATTTGCCGACTACCTTGGTGATCTCGCCT
